Addgene plasmid #168517: p-spTorA-GFP-H6C
Purpose: GFP with the signal peptide of TorA (spTorA) in pBAD24. Includes a C-terminal HHHHHHC (6xHisC) extension.
Depositing lab: Siegfried Musser. Depositing organization: Texas A&M Health Science Center. Publication: Influence of the TorD signal peptide chaperone on Tat-dependent protein translocation. Bageshwar UK, DattaGupta A, Musser SM. PLoS One. 2021 Sep 9;16(9):e0256715. doi: 10.1371/journal.pone.0256715. eCollection 2021. PubMed 34499687.
Backbone
  Vector backbone: pBAD24
  Backbone manufacturer: Beckwith Lab
  Backbone size w/o insert (bp): 4542
  Total vector size (bp): 5386
  Vector type: Bacterial Expression
Growth in bacteria
  Bacterial resistance: Ampicillin, 100 μg/mL
  Growth temperature: 37°C
  Growth strain: DH5alpha
  Copy number: High Copy
Gene/Insert
  Gene/Insert name: spTorA-GFP-H6C
  Species: Escherichia coli and Aequorea victoria
  Insert size (bp): 873
  Mutation: The mut3 GFP variant with 5 additional mutations (Q80R, S147H, M153T, V163A, S202D). There are also 3 silent mutations at G65 (GGT instead of GGG), Q69 (CAA instead of CAG) and P75 (CCA instead of CCG).
  GenBank ID: CAD6011594.1 AAB18957.1
  Promoter: araBAD
  Tag / fusion protein: spTorA (signal peptide of E. coli TorA) (N terminal on insert); 6xHisC tag (C terminal on insert)
  Cloning method: Restriction Enzyme; 5′ cloning site EcoRI (not destroyed); 3′ cloning site PstI (not destroyed)
  Sequencing primers: 5′ pBAD forward primer; 3′ pBAD reverse primer
Terms and licenses: Academic/Nonprofit Terms; Industry Terms: Not Available to Industry
Depositor comments: Plasmid was originally reported as pTorA-GFP in Bageshwar & Musser 2007 J. Cell Biol., 179:87-99.
How to cite: p-spTorA-GFP-H6C was a gift from Siegfried Musser (Addgene plasmid # 168517 ; http://n2t.net/addgene:168517 ; RRID:Addgene_168517)
