[The description below was written by a language model from this plasmid's Addgene catalogue record and pLannotate feature annotations shown in this document.]
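Description:
p-spTorA-GFP-H6C is a bacterial expression plasmid built on the pBAD24 backbone, about 5.4 kb in total, for arabinose-inducible production of a Tat-pathway model substrate in Escherichia coli. It replicates from a high-copy ColE1/pMB1-type origin and is selected with ampicillin through the β-lactamase gene and its own promoter. An M13 phage origin is also present. Short remnants of pBR322 (bom, rop, and tetracycline-resistance gene and promoter fragments) are backbone leftovers and are not expected to be functional.

The 873 bp insert, cloned between EcoRI and PstI sites that were both retained, sits downstream of the araBAD promoter. The divergently transcribed araC gene encodes the regulator that keeps the promoter off without L-arabinose and activates it when the sugar is added. The open reading frame begins with the signal peptide of E. coli TorA (trimethylamine-N-oxide reductase), a classic twin-arginine translocation signal. This is fused to a GFP derived from the Aequorea victoria mut3 variant, which carries five further substitutions (Q80R, S147H, M153T, V163A, S202D) and three silent codon changes. The automated annotation labels this region as a different fluorescent protein, but the catalogue entry identifies it as GFP. The protein ends in a six-histidine stretch followed by a single cysteine. The His tag allows metal-affinity purification, and a terminal cysteine of this kind is commonly used for site-specific chemical labelling, although the record does not state its purpose. Transcription stops at the rrnB T1 and T2 terminators.

The associated work concerns the influence of the TorD signal peptide chaperone on Tat-dependent protein translocation. The depositor notes that the plasmid was originally reported under the name pTorA-GFP.
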