Features (pLannotate 1.2.2; 17 found; start..end, strand, type, name):
     96..974     -  CDS            araC: L-arabinose regulatory protein; araC
   1001..1285    +  promoter       araBAD promoter: araBAD; promoter of the L-arabinose operon of E. coli; the araC regulatory gene is transcribed in the opposite direction (Guzman et al., 1995)
   1326..1451    +  CDS            torA (fragment): TORA_ECOLI - Experimental evidence at protein level: Swiss-Prot protein existence level 1. Reduces trimethylamine-N-oxide (TMAO) into trimethylamine; an anaerobic reaction coupled to energy-yielding reactions. From Escherichia coli (strain K12).
   1452..2162    +  CDS            hfriFP: hfriFP is a fluorescent protein published in 2013, derived from Herbaspirillum frisingense.
   2168..2186    +  CDS            capTEV™ (fragment): composite tag for in vivo biotinylation, TEV protease cleavage, and 6xHis tagging
   2193..2210    +  misc_feature   MCS (fragment): pUC18/19 multiple cloning site
   2294..2409    +  ncRNA          5S rRNA: Accession: RF00001 - 5S ribosomal RNA
   2413..2499    +  terminator     rrnB T1 terminator: Escherichia coli rrnB; transcription terminator T1 from the E. coli rrnB gene
   2591..2618    +  terminator     rrnB T2 terminator: transcription terminator T2 from the E. coli rrnB gene
   2637..2728    +  promoter       AmpR promoter: bla
   2729..3589    +  CDS            AmpR: β-lactamase; bla; confers resistance to ampicillin, carbenicillin, and related antibiotics
   3631..4011    +  rep_origin     M13 ori (sequence partly withheld): M13 bacteriophage origin of replication; arrow indicates direction of (+) strand synthesis
   4197..4785    +  rep_origin     ori: high-copy-number ColE1/pMB1/pBR322/pUC origin of replication
   4971..5022    -  misc_feature   bom (fragment): basis of mobility region from pBR322
   5138..5177    -  CDS            rop (fragment): Rop protein, which maintains plasmids at low copy number; rop
   5178..5363    -  CDS            TcR (fragment): tetracycline efflux protein; tet; confers resistance to tetracycline
   5373..6       +  promoter       tet promoter (fragment) (across the origin): E. coli promoter for tetracycline efflux protein gene
>Addgene plasmid #168517 | p-spTorA-GFP-H6C | addgene full sequence | sequence record 346120 | Addgene NGS Result
ATCGATGCATAATGTGCCTGTCAAATGGACGAAGCAGGGATTCTGCAAACCCTATGCTACTCCGTCAAGC
CGTCAATTGTCTGATTCGTTACCAATTATGACAACTTGACGGCTACATCATTCACTTTTTCTTCACAACC
GGCACGGAACTCGCTCGGGCTGGCCCCGGTGCATTTTTTAAATACCCGCGAGAAATAGAGTTGATCGTCA
AAACCAACATTGCGACCGACGGTGGCGATAGGCATCCGGGTGGTGCTCAAAAGCAGCTTCGCCTGGCTGA
TACGTTGGTCCTCGCGCCAGCTTAAGACGCTAATCCCTAACTGCTGGCGGAAAAGATGTGACAGACGCGA
CGGCGACAAGCAAACATGCTGTGCGACGCTGGCGATATCAAAATTGCTGTCTGCCAGGTGATCGCTGATG
TACTGACAAGCCTCGCGTACCCGATTATCCATCGGTGGATGGAGCGACTCGTTAATCGCTTCCATGCGCC
GCAGTAACAATTGCTCAAGCAGATTTATCGCCAGCAGCTCCGAATAGCGCCCTTCCCCTTGCCCGGCGTT
AATGATTTGCCCAAACAGGTCGCTGAAATGCGGCTGGTGCGCTTCATCCGGGCGAAAGAACCCCGTATTG
GCAAATATTGACGGCCAGTTAAGCCATTCATGCCAGTAGGCGCGCGGACGAAAGTAAACCCACTGGTGAT
ACCATTCGCGAGCCTCCGGATGACGACCGTAGTGATGAATCTCTCCTGGCGGGAACAGCAAAATATCACC
CGGTCGGCAAACAAATTCTCGTCCCTGATTTTTCACCACCCCCTGACCGCGAATGGTGAGATTGAGAATA
TAACCTTTCATTCCCAGCGGTCGGTCGATAAAAAAATCGAGATAACCGTTGGCCTCAATCGGCGTTAAAC
CCGCCACCAGATGGGCATTAAACGAGTATCCCGGCAGCAGGGGATCATTTTGCGCTTCAGCCATACTTTT
CATACTCCCGCCATTCAGAGAAGAAACCAATTGTCCATATTGCATCAGACATTGCCGTCACTGCGTCTTT
TACTGGCTCTTCTCGCTAACCAAACCGGTAACCCCGCTTATTAAAAGCATTCTGTAACAAAGCGGGACCA
AAGCCATGACAAAAACGCGTAACAAAAGTGTCTATAATCACGGCAGAAAAGTCCACATTGATTATTTGCA
CGGCGTCACACTTTGCTATGCCATAGCATTTTTATCCATAAGATTAGCGGATCCTACCTGACGCTTTTTA
TCGCAACTCTCTACTGTTTCTCCATACCCGTTTTTTTGGGCTAGCAGGAGGAATTCACCATGGCGAACAA
TAACGATCTCTTTCAGGCATCACGTCGGCGTTTTCTGGCACAACTCGGCGGCTTAACCGTCGCCGGGATG
CTGGGGCCGTCATTGTTAACGCCGCGACGTGCGACTGCGGCGCAAGCGGCGCGTAAAGGAGAAGAACTTT
TCACTGGAGTTGTCCCAATTCTTGTTGAATTAGATGGTGATGTTAATGGGCACAAATTTTCTGTCAGTGG
AGAGGGTGAAGGTGATGCAACATACGGAAAACTTACCCTTAAATTTATTTGCACTACTGGAAAACTACCT
GTTCCATGGCCAACACTTGTCACTACTTTCGGTTATGGTGTTCAATGCTTTGCGAGATACCCAGATCATA
TGAAACGGCATGACTTTTTCAAGAGTGCCATGCCCGAAGGTTATGTACAGGAAAGAACTATATTTTTCAA
AGATGACGGGAACTACAAGACACGTGCTGAAGTCAAGTTTGAAGGTGATACCCTTGTTAATAGAATCGAG
TTAAAAGGTATTGATTTTAAAGAAGATGGAAACATTCTTGGGCACAAATTGGAATACAACTATAACCACC
ACAATGTATACATCACGGCAGACAAACAAAAGAATGGAATCAAAGCTAACTTCAAAATTAGACACAACAT
TGAAGATGGAAGCGTTCAACTAGCAGACCATTATCAACAAAATACTCCAATTGGCGATGGCCCTGTCCTT
TTACCAGACAACCATTACCTGGACACACACTCTGCCCTTTCGAAAGATCCCAACGAAAAGAGAGACCACA
TGGTCCTTCTTGAGTTTGTAACAGCTGCTGGGATTACACATGGCATGGATGAACTATACAAACTCGAGCA
TCATCATCATCATCATTGCTAACTGCAGGCATGCAAGCTTGGCTGTTTTGGCGGATGAGAGAAGATTTTC
AGCCTGATACAGATTAAATCAGAACGCAGAAGCGGTCTGATAAAACAGAATTTGCCTGGCGGCAGTAGCG
CGGTGGTCCCACCTGACCCCATGCCGAACTCAGAAGTGAAACGCCGTAGCGCCGATGGTAGTGTGGGGTC
TCCCCATGCGAGAGTAGGGAACTGCCAGGCATCAAATAAAACGAAAGGCTCAGTCGAAAGACTGGGCCTT
TCGTTTTATCTGTTGTTTGTCGGTGAACGCTCTCCTGAGTAGGACAAATCCGCCGGGAGCGGATTTGAAC
GTTGCGAAGCAACGGCCCGGAGGGTGGCGGGCAGGACGCCCGCCATAAACTGCCAGGCATCAAATTAAGC
AGAAGGCCATCCTGACGGATGGCCTTTTTGCGTTTCTACAAACTCTTTTGTTTATTTTTCTAAATACATT
CAAATATGTATCCGCTCATGAGACAATAACCCTGATAAATGCTTCAATAATATTGAAAAAGGAAGAGTAT
GAGTATTCAACATTTCCGTGTCGCCCTTATTCCCTTTTTTGCGGCATTTTGCCTTCCTGTTTTTGCTCAC
CCAGAAACGCTGGTGAAAGTAAAAGATGCTGAAGATCAGTTGGGTGCACGAGTGGGTTACATCGAACTGG
ATCTCAACAGCGGTAAGATCCTTGAGAGTTTTCGCCCCGAAGAACGTTTTCCAATGATGAGCACTTTTAA
AGTTCTGCTATGTGGCGCGGTATTATCCCGTGTTGACGCCGGGCAAGAGCAACTCGGTCGCCGCATACAC
TATTCTCAGAATGACTTGGTTGAGTACTCACCAGTCACAGAAAAGCATCTTACGGATGGCATGACAGTAA
GAGAATTATGCAGTGCTGCCATAACCATGAGTGATAACACTGCGGCCAACTTACTTCTGACAACGATCGG
AGGACCGAAGGAGCTAACCGCTTTTTTGCACAACATGGGGGATCATGTAACTCGCCTTGATCGTTGGGAA
CCGGAGCTGAATGAAGCCATACCAAACGACGAGCGTGACACCACGATGCCTGTAGCAATGGCAACAACGT
TGCGCAAACTATTAACTGGCGAACTACTTACTCTAGCTTCCCGGCAACAATTAATAGACTGGATGGAGGC
GGATAAAGTTGCAGGACCACTTCTGCGCTCGGCCCTTCCGGCTGGCTGGTTTATTGCTGATAAATCTGGA
GCCGGTGAGCGTGGGTCTCGCGGTATCATTGCAGCACTGGGGCCAGATGGTAAGCCCTCCCGTATCGTAG
TTATCTACACGACGGGGAGTCAGGCAACTATGGATGAACGAAATAGACAGATCGCTGAGATAGGTGCCTC
ACTGATTAAGCATTGGTAACTGTCAGACCAAGTTTACTCATATATACTTTAGATTGATT
[125 nt withheld, positions 3630-3754]
C
[141 nt withheld, positions 3756-3896]
CCTTTGACGTTGGAGTCCACGTTCTTT
[37 nt withheld, positions 3924-3960]
ACCCTATCTCGGGCTATTCTTTTGATTTATAAGGGATTTTGCCGATTTCGGCCTATTGGTTAAAAAATGA
GCTGATTTAACAAAAATTTAACGCGAATTTTAACAAAATATTAACGTTTACAATTTAAAAGGATCTAGGT
GAAGATCCTTTTTGATAATCTCATGACCAAAATCCCTTAACGTGAGTTTTCGTTCCACTGAGCGTCAGAC
CCCGTAGAAAAGATCAAAGGATCTTCTTGAGATCCTTTTTTTCTGCGCGTAATCTGCTGCTTGCAAACAA
AAAAACCACCGCTACCAGCGGTGGTTTGTTTGCCGGATCAAGAGCTACCAACTCTTTTTCCGAAGGTAAC
TGGCTTCAGCAGAGCGCAGATACCAAATACTGTCCTTCTAGTGTAGCCGTAGTTAGGCCACCACTTCAAG
AACTCTGTAGCACCGCCTACATACCTCGCTCTGCTAATCCTGTTACCAGTGGCTGCTGCCAGTGGCGATA
AGTCGTGTCTTACCGGGTTGGACTCAAGACGATAGTTACCGGATAAGGCGCAGCGGTCGGGCTGAACGGG
GGGTTCGTGCACACAGCCCAGCTTGGAGCGAACGACCTACACCGAACTGAGATACCTACAGCGTGAGCTA
TGAGAAAGCGCCACGCTTCCCGAAGGGAGAAAGGCGGACAGGTATCCGGTAAGCGGCAGGGTCGGAACAG
GAGAGCGCACGAGGGAGCTTCCAGGGGGAAACGCCTGGTATCTTTATAGTCCTGTCGGGTTTCGCCACCT
CTGACTTGAGCGTCGATTTTTGTGATGCTCGTCAGGGGGGCGGAGCCTATGGAAAAACGCCAGCAACGCG
GCCTTTTTACGGTTCCTGGCCTTTTGCTGGCCTTTTGCTCACATGTTCTTTCCTGCGTTATCCCCTGATT
CTGTGGATAACCGTATTACCGCCTTTGAGTGAGCTGATACCGCTCGCCGCAGCCGAACGACCGAGCGCAG
CGAGTCAGTGAGCGAGGAAGCGGAAGAGCGCCTGATGCGGTATTTTCTCCTTACGCATCTGTGCGGTATT
TCACACCGCATAGGGTCATGGCTGCGCCCCGACACCCGCCAACACCCGCTGACGCGCCCTGACGGGCTTG
TCTGCTCCCGGCATCCGCTTACAGACAAGCTGTGACCGTCTCCGGGAGCTGCATGTGTCAGAGGTTTTCA
CCGTCATCACCGAAACGCGCGAGGCAGAAGGAGATGGCGCCCAACAGTCCCCCGGCCACGGGGCCTGCCA
CCATACCCACGCCGAAACAAGCGCTCATGAGCCCGAAGTGGCGAGCCCGATCTTCCCCATCGGTGATGTC
GGCGATATAGGCGCCAGCAACCGCACCTGTGGCGCCGGTGATGCCGGCCACGATGCGTCCGGCGTAGAGG
ATCTGCTCATGTTTGACAGCTTATC
